>Addgene plasmid #69473 | pMXs-Puro- MLL3-PRKAG2 | depositor full sequence | sequence record 122664 | pMXs-Puro- MLL3-PRKAG2 sequence 7983 bps
CCCGAAAAGTGCCACCTGCATAATGAAAGACCCCACCTGTAGGTTTGGCAAGCTAGCTTAAGTAACGCCA
TTTTGCAAGGCATGGAAAAATACATAACTGAGAATAGAAAAGTTCAGATCAAGGTCAGGAACAGATGGAA
CAGCTGAATATGGGCCAAACAGGATATCTGTGGTAAGCAGTTCCTGCCCCGGCTCAGGGCCAAGAACAGA
TGGAACAGCTGAATATGGGCCAAACAGGATATCTGTGGTAAGCAGTTCCTGCCCCGGCTCAGGGCCAAGA
ACAGATGGTCCCCAGATGCGGTCCAGCCCTCAGCAGTTTCTAGAGAACCATCAGATGTTTCCAGGGTGCC
CCAAGGACCTGAAATGACCCTGTGCCTTATTTGAACTAACCAATCAGTTCGCTTCTCGCTTCTGTTCGCG
CGCTTCTGCTCCCCGAGCTCAATAAAAGAGCCCACAACCCCTCACTCGGCGCGCCAGTCCTCCGATTGAC
TGAGTCGCCCGGGTACCCGTGTATCCAATAAACCCTCTTGCAGTTGCATCCGACTTGTGGTCTCGCTGTT
CCTTGGGAGGGTCTCCTCTGAGTGATTGACTACCCGTCAGCGGGGGTCTTTCATTTGGGGGCTCGTCCGG
GATCGGGAGACCCCTGCCCAGGGACCACCGACCCACCACCGGGAGGTAAGCTGGCCAGCAACTTATCTGT
GTCTGTCCGATTGTCTAGTGTCTATGACTGATTTTATGCGCCTGCGTCGGTACTAGTTAGCTAACTAGCT
CTGTATCTGGCGGACCCGTGGTGGAACTGACGAGTTCGGAACACCCGGCCGCAACCCTGGGAGACGTCCC
AGGGACTTCGGGGGCCGTTTTTGTGGCCCGACCTGAGTCCAAAAATCCCGATCGTTTTGGACTCTTTGGT
GCACCCCCCTAATAGGAGGGATATGTGGTTCTGGTAGGAGACGAGAACCTAAAACAGTTCCCGCCTCCGT
CTGAATTTTTGCTTTCGGTTTGGGACCGAAGCCGCGCCGCGCGTCTTGTCTGCTGCAGCATCGTTCTGTG
TTGTCTCTGTCTGACTGTGTTTCTGTATTTGTCTGAAAATTAGGGCCAGACTGTTACCACTCCCTTAAGT
TTGACCTTAGGTCACTGGAAAGATGTCGAGCGGATCGCTCACAACCAGTCGGTAGATGTCAAGAAGAGAC
GTTGGGTTACCTTCTGCTCTGCAGAATGGCCAACCTTTAACGTCGGATGGCCGCGAGACGGCACCTTTAA
CCGAGACCTCATCACCCAGGTTAAGATCAAGGTCTTTTCACCTGGCCCGCATGGACACCCAGACCAGGTC
CCCTACATCGTGACCTGGGAAGCCTTGGCTTTTGACCCCCCTCCCTGGGTCAAGCCCTTTGTACACCCTA
AGCCTCCGCCTCCTCTTCCTCCATCCGCCCCGTCTCTCCCCCTTGAACCTCCTCGTTCGACCCCGCCTCG
ATCCTCCCTTTATCCAGCCCTCACTCCTTCTCTAGGCGCCCCCATATGGCCATATGAGATCTTATATGGG
GCACCCCCGCCCCTTGTAAACTTCCCTGACCCTGACATGACAAGAGTTACTAACAGCCCCTCTCTCCAAG
CTCACTTACAGGCTCTCTACTTAGTCCAGCACGAAGTCTGGAGACCTCTGGCGGCAGCCTACCAAGAACA
ACTGGACCGACCGGTGGTACCTCACCCTTACCGAGTCGGCGACACAGTGTGGGTCCGCCGACACCAGACT
AAGAACCTAGAACCTCGCTGGAAAGGACCTTACACAGTCCTGCTGACCACCCCCACCGCCCTCAAAGTAG
ACGGCATCGCAGCTTGGATACACGCCGCCCACGTGAAGGCTGCCGACCCCGGGGGTGGACCATCCTCTAG
ACTGCCGGATCTAGCTAGTTAATTAAGGATCCGCCGCCACCATGTCGTCGGAGGAGGACAAGAGCGTGGA
GCAGCCGCAGCCGCCGCCACCACCCCCCGAGGAGCCTGGAGCCCCGGCCCCGAGCCCCGCAGCCGCAGAC
AAAAGACCTCGGGGCCGGCCTCGCAAAGATGGCGCTTCCCCTTTCCAGAGAGCCAGAAAGAAACCTCGAA
GTAGGGGGAAAACTGCAGTGGAAGATGAGGACAGCATGGATGGGCTGGAGACAACAGAAACAGAAACGAT
TGTGGAAACAGAAATCAAAGAACAATCTGCAGAAGAGGATGCTGAAGCAGAAGTGGATAACAGCAAACAG
CTAATTCCAACTCTTCAGCGATCTGTGTCTGAGGAATCGGCAAACTCCCTGGTCTCTGTTGGTGTAGAAG
CCAAAATCAGTGAACAGCTCTGCGCTTTTTGTTACTGTGGGGAAAAAAGTTCCTTAGGACAAGGAGACTT
AAAACAATTCAGAATAACGCCTGGATTTATCTTGCCATGGAGAAACCAACCTTCTAACAAGAAGGACATT
GATGACAACAGCAATGGAACCTATGAGAAAATGCAAAACTCAGCACCACGAAAACAAAGAGGACAGAGAA
AAGAACGATCTCCTCAGCAGAATATAGTATCTTGTGTAAGTGTAAGCACCCAGACAGCTTCAGATGATCA
AGCTGGTAAACTGTGGGATGAACTCAGTCTGGTTGGGCTTCCAGATGCCATTGATATCCAAGCCTTATTT
GATTCTACAGGCACTTGTTGGGCTCATCACCGTTGTGTGGAGTGGTCACTAGGAGTATGCCAGATGGAAG
AACCATTGTTAGTGAACGTGGACAAAGCTGTTGTCTCAGGGAGCACAGAACGATGTGCATTTTGTAAGCA
CCTTGGAGCCACTATCAAATGCTGTGAAGAGAAATGTACCCAGATGTATCATTATCCTTGTGCTGCAGGA
GCCGGCACCTTTCAGGATTTCAGTCACATCTTCCTGCTTTGTCCAGAACACATTGACCAAGCTCCTGAAA
GATCGAAGGAAGATGCAAACTGTGCAGTGTGCGACAGCCCGGGAGACCTCTTAGATCAGTTCTTTTGTAC
TACTTGTGGTCAGCACTATCATGGAATGTGCCTGGATATAGCGGTTACTCCATTAAAACGTGCAGGTTGG
CAATGTCCTGAGTGCAAAGTGTGCCAGAACTGCAAACAATCGGGAGAAGATAGCAAGATGCTAGTGTGTG
ATACGTGTGACAAAGGGTATCATACTTTTTGTCTTCAACCAGTTATGAAATCAGTACCAACCAATGGCTG
GAAATGCAAAGCGGCGCTGGCGGCGGCCCTGGGACCCGCGGAAGCCGGCATGCTGGAGAAGCTGGAGTTC
GAGGACGAAGCAGTAGAAGACTCAGAAAGTGGTGTTTACATGCGATTCATGAGGTCACACAAGTGTTATG
ACATCGTTCCAACCAGTTCAAAGCTTGTTGTCTTTGATACTACATTACAAGTTAAAAAGGCCTTCTTTGC
TTTGGTAGCCAACGGTGTCCGAGCAGCGCCACTGTGGGAGAGTAAAAAACAAAGTTTTGTAGGAATGCTA
ACAATTACAGATTTCATAAATATACTACATAGATACTATAAATCACCTATGGTACAGATTTATGAATTAG
AGGAACATAAAATTGAAACATGGAGGGAGCTTTATTTACAAGAAACATTTAAGCCTTTAGTGAATATATC
TCCAGATGCAAGCCTCTTCGATGCTGTATACTCCTTGATCAAAAATAAAATCCACAGATTGCCCGTTATT
GACCCTATCAGTGGGAATGCACTTTATATACTTACCCACAAAAGAATCCTCAAGTTCCTCCAGCTTTTTA
TGTCTGATATGCCAAAGCCTGCCTTCATGAAGCAGAACCTGGATGAGCTTGGAATAGGAACGTACCACAA
CATTGCCTTCATACATCCAGACACTCCCATCATCAAAGCCTTGAACATATTTGTGGAAAGACGAATATCA
GCTCTGCCTGTTGTGGATGAGTCAGGAAAAGTTGTAGATATTTATTCCAAATTTGATGTAATTAATCTTG
CTGCTGAGAAAACATACAATAACCTAGATATCACGGTGACCCAGGCCCTTCAGCACCGTTCACAGTATTT
TGAAGGTGTTGTGAAGTGCAATAAGCTGGAAATACTGGAGACCATCGTGGACAGAATAGTAAGAGCTGAG
GTCCATCGGCTGGTGGTGGTAAATGAAGCAGATAGTATTGTGGGTATTATTTCCCTGTCGGACATTCTGC
AAGCCCTGATCCTCACACCAGCAGGTGCCAAACAAAAGGAGACAGAAACGGAGCTCGAGTACCCATACGA
TGTTCCAGATTACGCTTGATGAGCGGCCGCCAGCACAGTGGTCGACAGCTGTGGAATGTGTGTCAGTTAG
GGTGTGGAAAGTCCCCAGGCTCCCCAGCAGGCAGAAGTATGCAAAGCATGCATCTCAATTAGTCAGCAAC
CAGGTGTGGAAAGTCCCCAGGCTCCCCAGCAGGCAGAAGTATGCAAAGCATGCATCTCAATTAGTCAGCA
ACCATAGTCCCGCCCCTAACTCCGCCCATCCCGCCCCTAACTCCGCCCAGTTCCGCCCATTCTCCGCCCC
ATGGCTGACTAATTTTTTTTATTTATGCAGAGGCCGAGGCCGCCTCGGCCTCTGAGCTATTCCAGAAGTA
GTGAGGAGGCTTTTTTGGAGGCCTAGGCTTTTGCAAAAAGCTTACCATGACCGAGTACAAGCCCACGGTG
CGCCTCGCCACCCGCGACGACGTCCCCAGGGCCGTACGCACCCTCGCCGCCGCGTTCGCCGACTACCCCG
CCACGCGCCACACCGTCGATCCGGACCGCCACATCGAGCGGGTCACCGAGCTGCAAGAACTCTTCCTCAC
GCGCGTCGGGCTCGACATCGGCAAGGTGTGGGTCGCGGACGACGGCGCCGCGGTGGCGGTCTGGACCACG
CCGGAGAGCGTCGAAGCGGGGGCGGTGTTCGCCGAGATCGGCCCGCGCATGGCCGAGTTGAGCGGTTCCC
GGCTGGCCGCGCAGCAACAGATGGAAGGCCTCCTGGCGCCGCACCGGCCCAAGGAGCCCGCGTGGTTCCT
GGCCACCGTCGGCGTCTCGCCCGACCACCAGGGCAAGGGTCTGGGCAGCGCCGTCGTGCTCCCCGGAGTG
GAGGCGGCCGAGCGCGCCGGGGTGCCCGCCTTCCTGGAGACCTCCGCGCCCCGCAACCTCCCCTTCTACG
AGCGGCTCGGCTTCACCGTCACCGCCGACGTCGAGTGCCCGAAGGACCGCGCGACCTGGTGCATGACCCG
CAAGCCCGGTGCCTGACGCCCGCCCCACGACCCGCAGCGCCCGACCGAAAGGAGCGCACGACCCATCGTC
GACGATAAAATAAAAGATTTTATTTAGTCTCCAGAAAAAGGGGGGAATGAAAGACCCCACCTGTAGGTTT
GGCAAGCTAGCTTAAGTAACGCCATTTTGCAAGGCATGGAAAAATACATAACTGAGAATAGAGAAGTTCA
GATCAAGGTCAGGAACAGATGGAACAGCTGAATATGGGCCAAACAGGATATCTGTGGTAAGCAGTTCCTG
CCCCGGCTCAGGGCCAAGAACAGATGGAACAGCTGAATATGGGCCAAACAGGATATCTGTGGTAAGCAGT
TCCTGCCCCGGCTCAGGGCCAAGAACAGATGGTCCCCAGATGCGGTCCAGCCCTCAGCAGTTTCTAGAGA
ACCATCAGATGTTTCCAGGGTGCCCCAAGGACCTGAAATGACCCTGTGCCTTATTTGAACTAACCAATCA
GTTCGCTTCTCGCTTCTGTTCGCGCGCTTCTGCTCCCCGAGCTCAATAAAAGAGCCCACAACCCCTCACT
CGGGGCGCCAGTCCTCCGATTGACTGAGTCGCCCGGGTACCCGTGTATCCAATAAACCCTCTTGCAGTTG
CATCCGACTTGTGGTCTCGCTGTTCCTTGGGAGGGTCTCCTCTGAGTGATTGACTACCCGTCAGCGGGGG
TCTTTCACATGCAGCATGTATCAAAATTAATTTGGTTTTTTTTCTTAAGTATTTACATTAAATGGCCATA
GTTGCATTAATGAATCGGCCAACGCGCGGGGAGAGGCGGTTTGCGTATTGGGCGCTCTTCCGCTTCCTCG
CTCACTGACTCGCTGCGCTCGGTCGTTCGGCTGCGGCGAGCGGTATCAGCTCACTCAAAGGCGGTAATAC
GGTTATCCACAGAATCAGGGGATAACGCAGGAAAGAACATGTGAGCAAAAGGCCAGCAAAAGGCCAGGAA
CCGTAAAAAGGCCGCGTTGCTGGCGTTTTTCCATAGGCTCCGCCCCCCTGACGAGCATCACAAAAATCGA
CGCTCAAGTCAGAGGTGGCGAAACCCGACAGGACTATAAAGATACCAGGCGTTTCCCCCTGGAAGCTCCC
TCGTGCGCTCTCCTGTTCCGACCCTGCCGCTTACCGGATACCTGTCCGCCTTTCTCCCTTCGGGAAGCGT
GGCGCTTTCTCATAGCTCACGCTGTAGGTATCTCAGTTCGGTGTAGGTCGTTCGCTCCAAGCTGGGCTGT
GTGCACGAACCCCCCGTTCAGCCCGACCGCTGCGCCTTATCCGGTAACTATCGTCTTGAGTCCAACCCGG
TAAGACACGACTTATCGCCACTGGCAGCAGCCACTGGTAACAGGATTAGCAGAGCGAGGTATGTAGGCGG
TGCTACAGAGTTCTTGAAGTGGTGGCCTAACTACGGCTACACTAGAAGAACAGTATTTGGTATCTGCGCT
CTGCTGAAGCCAGTTACCTTCGGAAAAAGAGTTGGTAGCTCTTGATCCGGCAAACAAACCACCGCTGGTA
GCGGTGGTTTTTTTGTTTGCAAGCAGCAGATTACGCGCAGAAAAAAAGGATCTCAAGAAGATCCTTTGAT
CTTTTCTACGGGGTCTGACGCTCAGTGGAACGAAAACTCACGTTAAGGGATTTTGGTCATGAGATTATCA
AAAAGGATCTTCACCTAGATCCTTTTGCGGCCGGCCGCAAATCAATCTAAAGTATATATGAGTAAACTTG
GTCTGACAGTTACCAATGCTTAATCAGTGAGGCACCTATCTCAGCGATCTGTCTATTTCGTTCATCCATA
GTTGCCTGACTCCCCGTCGTGTAGATAACTACGATACGGGAGGGCTTACCATCTGGCCCCAGTGCTGCAA
TGATACCGCGAGACCCACGCTCACCGGCTCCAGATTTATCAGCAATAAACCAGCCAGCCGGAAGGGCCGA
GCGCAGAAGTGGTCCTGCAACTTTATCCGCCTCCATCCAGTCTATTAATTGTTGCCGGGAAGCTAGAGTA
AGTAGTTCGCCAGTTAATAGTTTGCGCAACGTTGTTGCCATTGCTACAGGCATCGTGGTGTCACGCTCGT
CGTTTGGTATGGCTTCATTCAGCTCCGGTTCCCAACGATCAAGGCGAGTTACATGATCCCCCATGTTGTG
CAAAAAAGCGGTTAGCTCCTTCGGTCCTCCGATCGTTGTCAGAAGTAAGTTGGCCGCAGTGTTATCACTC
ATGGTTATGGCAGCACTGCATAATTCTCTTACTGTCATGCCATCCGTAAGATGCTTTTCTGTGACTGGTG
AGTACTCAACCAAGTCATTCTGAGAATAGTGTATGCGGCGACCGAGTTGCTCTTGCCCGGCGTCAATACG
GGATAATACCGCGCCACATAGCAGAACTTTAAAAGTGCTCATCATTGGAAAACGTTCTTCGGGGCGAAAA
CTCTCAAGGATCTTACCGCTGTTGAGATCCAGTTCGATGTAACCCACTCGTGCACCCAACTGATCTTCAG
CATCTTTTACTTTCACCAGCGTTTCTGGGTGAGCAAAAACAGGAAGGCAAAATGCCGCAAAAAAGGGAAT
AAGGGCGACACGGAAATGTTGAATACTCATACTCTTCCTTTTTCAATATTATTGAAGCATTTATCAGGGT
TATTGTCTCATGAGCGGATACATATTTGAATGTATTTAGAAAAATAAACAAATAGGGGTTCCGCGCACAT
TTC
Features (pLannotate 1.2.2; 16 found; start..end, strand, type, name):
     22..615     +  LTR            LTR: long terminal repeat from Moloney murine leukemia virus
    678..877     +  misc_feature   MMLV Ψ: packaging signal of Moloney murine leukemia virus (MMLV)
    929..1017    +  misc_feature   MESV Ψ (fragment): packaging signal of murine embryonic stem cell virus
   1094..1510    +  CDS            gag (truncated): truncated Moloney murine leukemia virus (MMLV) gag gene lacking the start codon
   1520..1894    +  misc_feature   pol region: Moloney murine leukemia virus (MMLV) pol region containing the splice acceptor site
   1932..3146    +  CDS            KMT2C (fragment): KMT2C_HUMAN - Also known as HALR, KIAA1506, MLL3. Experimental evidence at protein level: Swiss-Prot protein existence level 1. Histone methyltransferase that methylates 'Lys-4' of histone H3 (PubMed:22266653). H3 'Lys-4' methylation represents a specific tag for epigenetic transcriptional activation. Central component of the MLL2/3 complex, a coactivator complex of nuclear receptors, involved in transcriptional coactivation. KMT2C/MLL3 may be a catalytic subunit of this complex. May be involved in leukemogenesis and developmental disorder. From Homo sapiens (Human).
   3234..4238    +  CDS            Prkag1: AAKG1_MOUSE - Also known as Prkaac. Experimental evidence at protein level: Swiss-Prot protein existence level 1. AMP/ATP-binding subunit of AMP-activated protein kinase (AMPK), an energy sensor protein kinase that plays a key role in regulating cellular energy metabolism. In response to reduction of intracellular ATP levels, AMPK activates energy-producing pathways and inhibits energy-consuming processes: inhibits protein, carbohydrate and lipid biosynthesis, as well as cell growth and proliferation. AMPK acts via direct phosphorylation of metabolic enzymes, and by longer-term effects via pho
   4260..4287    +  CDS            3xHA (fragment): three tandem HA epitope tags
   4328..4657    +  promoter       SV40 promoter: SV40 enhancer and early promoter
   4667..5266    +  CDS            PuroR: puromycin N-acetyltransferase; pac from Streptomyces; confers resistance to puromycin
   5366..5487    +  LTR            3' LTR (ΔU3) (fragment): self-inactivating 3' long terminal repeat (LTR) from Moloney murine leukemia virus
   5488..5957    +  LTR            LTR: long terminal repeat from Moloney murine leukemia virus
   6023..6075    -  CDS            lacI (fragment): lac repressor; lacI; The lac repressor binds to the lac operator to inhibit transcription in E. coli. This inhibition can be relieved by adding lactose or isopropyl-β-D-thiogalactopyranoside (IPTG).
   6258..6846    -  rep_origin     ori: high-copy-number ColE1/pMB1/pBR322/pUC origin of replication
   7010..7870    -  CDS            AmpR: β-lactamase; bla; confers resistance to ampicillin, carbenicillin, and related antibiotics
   7871..7975    -  promoter       AmpR promoter: bla
