[The description below was written by a language model from this plasmid's Addgene catalogue record and pLannotate feature annotations shown in this document.]
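Description:
pMXs-Puro- MLL3-PRKAG2 is a Moloney murine leukemia virus-based retroviral expression vector of about 8 kb, built on the pMXs-Puro backbone to deliver a human MLL3-PRKAG2 fusion gene into mammalian cells. In bacteria it is maintained through a high-copy ColE1/pUC-type origin and selected with ampicillin via the β-lactamase gene and its native promoter. The retroviral portion is flanked by MMLV long terminal repeats and carries the packaging signal (Ψ, with an MESV-derived fragment), a truncated gag segment lacking its start codon, and a pol region containing the splice acceptor. Together these allow the transcript to be packaged into virions when structural proteins are supplied in trans by a packaging cell line, after which the provirus integrates into the target cell genome.

The roughly 2.4 kb insert lies downstream of the splice acceptor region and has no annotated internal promoter, so it is presumably transcribed from the 5′ LTR. It joins an N-terminal fragment of KMT2C (MLL3, a histone H3 lysine 4 methyltransferase) to sequence from PRKAG2, the γ2 non-catalytic, AMP/ATP-binding subunit of AMP-activated protein kinase. The automated annotation labels this second part as mouse Prkag1, which most likely reflects homology among γ subunits, since the catalogue entry specifies human PRKAG2. A C-terminal HA epitope, detected as a single-unit fragment of a 3xHA feature, allows detection of the fusion protein. Downstream, an SV40 enhancer/early promoter drives puromycin N-acetyltransferase for selection of transduced cells. The construct was made to express this fusion in a study of recurrent fusion genes in gastric cancer, enabling stable expression for functional analysis.
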