Addgene plasmid #69473: pMXs-Puro- MLL3-PRKAG2
Purpose: Expresses MLL3-PRKAG2 fusion gene
Depositing lab: Axel Hillmer. Depositing organization: Genome Institute of Singapore, A*STAR Research Entities. Publication: Recurrent Fusion Genes in Gastric Cancer: CLDN18-ARHGAP26 Induces Loss of Epithelial Integrity. Yao F, Kausalya JP, Sia YY, Teo AS, Lee WH, Ong AG, Zhang Z, Tan JH, Li G, Bertrand D, Liu X, Poh HM, Guan P, Zhu F, Pathiraja TN, Ariyaratne PN, Rao J, Woo XY, Cai S, Mulawadi FH, Poh WT, Veeravalli L, Chan CS, Lim SS, Leong ST, Neo SC, Choi PS, Chew EG, Nagarajan N, Jacques PE, So JB, Ruan X, Yeoh KG, Tan P, Sung WK, Hunziker W, Ruan Y, Hillmer AM. Cell Rep. 2015 Jul 14;12(2):272-85. doi: 10.1016/j.celrep.2015.06.020. Epub 2015 Jul 2. PubMed 26146084.
Backbone
  Vector backbone: pMXs-Puro
  Backbone manufacturer: cell biolabs
  Backbone size w/o insert (bp): 5604
  Total vector size (bp): 7981
  Modifications to backbone: Added a fusion gene and a HA tag
  Vector type: Retroviral
  Selectable markers: Puromycin
Growth in bacteria
  Bacterial resistance: Ampicillin, 100 μg/mL
  Growth temperature: 37°C
  Growth strain: NEB Stable
  Growth instructions: 200mg/L
  Copy number: Unknown
Gene/Insert
  Gene/Insert name: MLL3-PRKAG2 (alt names: MLL3: Lysine N-methyltransferase 2C (KMT2C) also known as myeloid/lymphoid or mixed-lineage leukemia protein 3 (MLL3); PRKAG2: Protein Kinase, AMP-Activated, Gamma 2 Non-Catalytic Subunit)
  Species: H. sapiens (human)
  Insert size (bp): 2377
  GenBank ID: NM_170606 NM_001304531
  Entrez Gene: PRKAG2 (a.k.a. AAKG, AAKG2, CMH6, H91620p, WPWS)
  Tag / fusion protein: HA TAG: (C terminal on insert)
  Cloning method: TOPO Cloning
  Sequencing primers: 5′ TAGAACCTCGCTGGAAAGGA; 3′ CGGGACTATGGTTGCTGACT
Terms and licenses: Academic/Nonprofit Terms; Industry Terms: Not Available to Industry
How to cite: pMXs-Puro- MLL3-PRKAG2 was a gift from Axel Hillmer (Addgene plasmid # 69473 ; http://n2t.net/addgene:69473 ; RRID:Addgene_69473)
