>Addgene plasmid #69473 | pMXs-Puro- MLL3-PRKAG2 | addgene partial sequence | sequence record 129716 | hMLL3-F1 5'-CAGCACCACGAAAACAAAGAg-3'
TCTCCTCAGCAGAATATAGTATCTTGTGTAAGTGTAAGCACCCAGACAGCTTCAGATGATCAAGCTGGTA
AACTGTGGGATGAACTCAGTCTGGTTGGGCTTCCAGATGCCATTGATATCCAAGCCTTATTTGATTCTAC
AGGCACTTGTTGGGCTCATCACCGTTGTGTGGAGTGGTCACTAGGAGTATGCCAGATGGAAGAACCATTG
TTAGTGAACGTGGACAAAGCTGTTGTCTCAGGGAGCACAGAACGATGTGCATTTTGTAAGCACCTTGGAG
CCACTATCAAATGCTGTGAAGAGAAATGTACCCAGATGTATCATTATCCTTGTGCTGCAGGAGCCGGCAC
CTTTCAGGATTTCAGTCACATCTTCCTGCTTTGTCCAGAACACATTGACCAAGCTCCTGAAAGATCGAAG
GAAGATGCAAACTGTGCAGTGTGCGACAGCCCGGGAGACCTCTTAGATCAGTTCTTTTGTACTACTTGTG
GTCAGCACTATCATGGAATGTGCCTGGATATAGCGGTTACTCCATTAAAACGTGCAGGTTGGCAATGTCC
TGAGTGCAAAGTGTGCCAGAACTGCAAACAATCGGGAGAAGATAGCAAGATGCTAGTGTGTGATACGTGT
GACAAAGGGTATCATACTTTTTGTCTTCAACCAGTTATGAAATCAGTACCAACCAATGGCTGGAAATGCA
AAGCGGCGCTGGCGGCGGCCCTGGGACCCGCGGAAGCCGGCATGCTGGAGAAGCTGGAGTTCGAGGACGA
AGCAGTAGAAGACTCA
