>Addgene plasmid #69473 | pMXs-Puro- MLL3-PRKAG2 | addgene partial sequence | sequence record 129717 | pBABE3 5'-ACCCTAACTGACACACATTCC-3'
GGCCGCTCATCAAGCGTAATCTGGAACATCGTATGGGTACTCGAGCTCCGTTTCTGTCTCCTTTTGTTTG
GCACCTGCTGGTGTGAGGATCAGGGCTTGCAGAATGTCCGACAGGGAAATAATACCCACAATACTATCTG
CTTCATTTACCACCACCAGCCGATGGACCTCAGCTCTTACTATTCTGTCCACGATGGTCTCCAGTATTTC
CAGCTTATTGCACTTCACAACACCTTCAAAATACTGTGAACGGTGCTGAAGGGCCTGGGTCACCGTGATA
TCTAGGTTATTGTATGTTTTCTCAGCAGCAAGATTAATTACATCAAATTTGGAATAAATATCTACAACTT
TTCCTGACTCATCCACAACAGGCAGAGCTGATATTCGTCTTTCCACAAATATGTTCAAGGCTTTGATGAT
GGGAGTGTCTGGATGTATGAAGGCAATGTTGTGGTACGTTCCTATTCCAAGCTCATCCAGGTTCTGCTTC
ATGAAGGCAGGCTTTGGCATATCAGACATAAAAAGCTGGAGGAACTTGAGGATTCTTTTGTGGGTAAGTA
TATAAAGTGCATTCCCACTGATAGGGTCAATAACGGGCAATCTGTGGATTTTATTTTTGATCAAGGAGTA
TACAGCATCGAAGAGGCTTGCATCTGGAGATATATTCACTAAAGGCTTAAATGTTTCTTGTAAATAAAGC
TCCCTCCATGTTTCAATTTTATGTTCCTCTAATTCATAAATCTGTACCATAGGTGATTTATAGTATCTAT
GTAGTATATTTATGAAATCTGTAATTGTTAGCATTCCTAC
