>Addgene plasmid #69473 | pMXs-Puro- MLL3-PRKAG2 | addgene partial sequence | sequence record 129718 | Harper-mscv 5'-CAGCCCTCACTCCTTCTCTAGG-3'
AGATCTTATATGGGGCACCCCCGCCCCTTGTAAACTTCCCTGACCCTGACATGACAAGAGTTACTAACAG
CCCCTCTCTCCAAGCTCACTTACAGGCTCTCTACTTAGTCCAGCACGAAGTCTGGAGACCTCTGGCGGCA
GCCTACCAAGAACAACTGGACCGACCGGTGGTACCTCACCCTTACCGAGTCGGCGACACAGTGTGGGTCC
GCCGACACCAGACTAAGAACCTAGAACCTCGCTGGAAAGGACCTTACACAGTCCTGCTGACCACCCCCAC
CGCCCTCAAAGTAGACGGCATCGCAGCTTGGATACACGCCGCCCACGTGAAGGCTGCCGACCCCGGGGGT
GGACCATCCTCTAGACTGCCGGATCTAGCTAGTTAATTAAGGATCCGCCGCCACCATGTCGTCGGAGGAG
GACAAGAGCGTGGAGCAGCCGCAGCCGCCGCCACCACCCCCCGAGGAGCCTGGAGCCCCGGCCCCGAGCC
CCGCAGCCGCAGACAAAAGACCTCGGGGCCGGCCTCGCAAAGATGGCGCTTCCCCTTTCCAGAGAGCCAG
AAAGAAACCTCGAAGTAGGGGGAAAACTGCAGTGGAAGATGAGGACAGCATGGATGGGCTGGAGACAACA
GAAACAGAAACGATTGTGGAAACAGAAATCAAAGAACAATCTGCAGAAGAGGATGCTGAAGCAGAAGTGG
ATAACAGCAAACAGCTAATTCCAACTCTTCAGCGATCTGTGTCTGAGGAATCGGCAAACTCCCTGGTCTC
TGTTGGTGTAGAAGCCAAAATCAGTGAACAGCTCTGCGC
